>Addgene plasmid #129204 | pGAN201 | addgene full sequence | sequence record 256166 | Addgene NGS Result
TTGTGAGCGGATAACAATTTCACACAGGAAACAGCTATGACCATGATTACGCCACTAGTCCGAGGCCTCG
AGATCCGATATCGCCGTGGCGGCCGCAATTATCCTGGGCACGAGTGAAACAAAGCTAAAACCTTTATTTA
GCATGGCCATTGAATGTAACAATTATATATATCGCAAGCACAAAAAATCAAGGAGAGAGAACTACCACTT
TGTTCATGTGTACAATGTTCATTATCTCCATAAGCAAAAAAAAAAAAATAGAAAACATATGCTATAAGGT
TGATATTCTCACGAGTAAGCGGCACTTGCTACTTATTGACATTGCAGATTTTTGGCTACAGAAATAGTAT
ATTAGAGATTATAATTGCTAATCAAATCAAAATATAAAATTAGTAAACCAAACCATTTATACCCTTCCTT
AGTAGTTATGGATTGTTTTTTAATGATATTTCTGCAAACCAAAGAAAGATTGTTATCCAGATAGAATTTA
GTTTTGATATTCATTTTTTTGTTGAAGATTGAACGCCATATCTGGGCCTCATAATTCAAAAGACGGTGCC
ATTATCGGTAGCGTTTCGCATTGTACTGGATTTCAGAAATTTCACAGTTGATGAATCGAAAAGAATGGTC
TCATTGCAACACGTAAGGTTAAGATGTCCCTTTTTACCATTATAGGCAATAAATGAATCATAAAACGACC
GTATACTGGTGAAATAGTAGGGAGAACGAGTACCTGTAGTAAAAAGTATAAATCATAGTTAATCGGGCAA
TGTCCCTCGATCAAGGAGTATTGTGTCATGTTCGAGACAAACGCCAACATTTTTGTTTCTTTTGGACAAA
TGTTGTTTGCATTTATGATCCGTTATATTTTGATCTAATGTAGAGTTGCACGTAGTTCTTACTGGCAAAG
AAATCGATGCATACCAAAAAAGAATAAAGGTGATATTTGATCTTTACCGTTTAGTTCCAACGTAAAATTG
TGCCTTTGGACTTAAAATGGCGTCGTACGCTGCACCGAGTGCAACCACACAAAAATCATACAACGAATGG
TATATGCTTCATTTCTTTGTTTCGCATTAGCTGCGCTATTTGACTCAAATTATTATTTTTTACTAAGACG
ACGCGTCACAGTGTTCGAGTCTGTGTCATTTCTTTTGTAATTCTCTTAAACCACTTCATAAAGTTGTGAA
GTTCATAGCAAAATTCTTCCGCAAAAAGATGAATCTTAGTTCTCAGCCCACCAAAAGAGGTACATGCTAA
GATCATACAGAAGTTATTGTCACTTCTTACCTTGCTCTTAAATGTACATTACAACCGGGTATTATATCTT
ACATCATCGTATAATATGATCTTTCTTTATGGAGAAAATTTTTTTTTCACTCGACCAAAGCTCCCATTGC
TTCTGAAGAGTGTAGTGTATATTGGTACATCTTCTCTTGAAAGACTCCATTGTACTGTAACAAAAAGCGG
TTTCTTCATCGACTTGCTCGGAATAACATCTATATCTGCCCACTAGCAACAGCTAGCCCCATCACAAGTT
TGTACAAAAAAGCAGGCTACAAAATGGATACGGATAAGTTAATCTCAGAGGCTGAGTCTCATTTTTCTCA
AGGAAACCATGCAGAAGCTGTTGCGAAGTTGACATCCGCAGCTCAGTCGAACCCCAATGACGAGCAAATG
TCAACTATTGAATCATTAATTCAAAAAATCGCAGGATACGTCATGGACAACCGTAGTGGTGGTAGTGACG
CCTCGCAAGATCGTGCTGCTGGTGGTGGTTCATCTTTTATGAACACTTTAATGGCAGACTCTAAGGGTTC
TTCCCAAACGCAACTAGGAAAACTAGCTTTGTTAGCCACAGTGATGACACACTCATCAAATAAAGGTTCT
TCTAACAGAGGGTTTGACGTAGGGACTGTCATGTCAATGCTAAGTGGTTCTGGCGGCGGGAGCCAAAGTA
TGGGTGCTTCCGGCCTGGCTGCCTTGGCTTCTCAATTCTTTAAGTCAGGTAACAATTCCCAAGGTCAGGG
ACAAGGTCAAGGTCAAGGTCAAGGTCAAGGACAAGGTCAAGGTCAAGGTTCTTTTACTGCTTTGGCGTCT
TTGGCTTCATCTTTCATGAATTCCAACAACAATAATCAGCAAGGTCAAAATCAAAGCTCCGGTGGTTCCT
CCTTTGGAGCACTGGCTTCTATGGCAAGCTCTTTTATGCATTCCAATAATAATCAGAACTCCAACAATAG
TCAACAGGGCTATAACCAATCCTATCAAAACGGTAACCAAAATAGTCAAGGTTACAATAATCAACAGTAC
CAAGGTGGCAACGGTGGTTACCAACAACAACAGGGACAATCTGGTGGTGCTTTTTCCTCATTGGCCTCCA
TGGCTCAATCTTACTTAGGTGGTGGACAAACTCAATCCAACCAACAGCAATACAATCAACAAGGCCAAAA
CAACCAGCAGCAATACCAGCAACAAGGCCAAAACTATCAGCATCAACAACAGGGTCAGCAGCAGCAACAA
GGCCACTCCAGTTCATTCTCAGCTTTGGCTTCCATGGCAAGTTCCTACCTGGGCAATAACTCCAATTCAA
ATTCGAGTTATGGGGGCCAGCAACAGGCTAATGAGTATGGTAGACCGCAACAGAATGGTCAACAGCAATC
CAATGAGTACGGAAGACCGCAATACGGCGGAAACCAGAACTCCAATGGACAGCACGAATCCTTCAATTTT
TCTGGCAACTTTTCTCAACAGAACAATAACGGCAACCAGAACCGCTACAACCCAGCTTTCTTGTACAAAG
TGGTGATGGGCTGCAGGAATTCGATATCAAGCTTAATGGCTCCAAAGAAGAAGAGAAAGGTTGGTATTCA
TGGTGTTCCAGTTGATGGTGGTTTACAAGCTCCACCAACTGATGTTTCTTTGGGTGATGAATTGCATTTG
GATGGTGAAGATGTTGCTATGGCTCATGCTGATGCTTTGGATGATTTTGATTTGGATATGTTGGGTGACG
GTGATTCTCCAGGTCCAGGTTTTACTCCACATGATTCTGCTCCATATGGTGCTTTAGATATGGCTGACTT
TGAATTCGAACAAATGTTCACCGATGCCTTGGGTATTGATGAATATGGTGGTGGTGCTAGACCAGGTGAA
AGACCATTTCAATGTAGAATCTGCATGAGAAACTTCTCCAGACAAGATAGATTGGATAGACATACCAGAA
CTCATACTGGTGAAAAGCCATTCCAATGCAGAATATGTATGAGAAATTTTTCCCAAAAAGAACACTTGGC
CGGTCATTTGAGAACACACACAGGTGAAAAACCTTTTCAATGCAGAATATGCATGAGAAACTTTAGTAGA
AGAGACAACTTGAACAGACACTTGAAAACCCATTTGAGAGGTTCTGCCGGCGAATTGGCTTTGAAATTGG
CTGGTTTGGATATCAATTCTGGTTCTGCTGCTAGATACCCATATGATGTTCCAGATTATGCTGGTTACCC
TTACGATGTTCCTGACTACGCAGGTTCTTATCCATACGATGTACCTGATTATGCCTCAAGATATCCTTAT
GACGTCCCTGATTACGCCGGTTATCCATATGACGTACCAGACTACGCTGGTAGTTACCCATACGACGTCC
CAGATTACGCTTCTTCATAATGAGGGCCCTCATGTAATTTCTTGCAAACATAAGTAAATGCAAACACAAT
AATACCGATCATAAAGCATTTTCTTCTATATTAAAAAACAAGGTTTAATAAAGCTGTTATATATATATAT
ATATATATAGACGTATAATTAGTTTAGTTCTTTTTGTACCATATACCATAAACAAGGTAAACTTCACCTC
TCAATATATCTAGAATTTCATAAAAATATCTAGCAAGGTTTCAACTCCTTCAATCACGTTTTCATCACTC
AACCCTATCTCGGTCTATTCTTTTGATTTATAAGGGATTTTGCCGATTTCGGCCTATTGGTTAAAAAATG
AGCTGATTTAACAAAAATTTAACGCGAATTTTAACAAAATATTAACGTTTACAATTTCCTGATGCGGTAT
TTTCTTTAATTAAAGAGTGAGGACTCGAAAATATTAATAGAGTGAGGACTCGAAAATATTAATAGAGTGA
GGACTCGAAAATATTAATAGAGTGAGGACTCGAAAATATTAATATCGATAGAGTGAGGACTCGAAAATAT
TAATAGAGTGAGGACTCGAAAATATTAATGAATTCAGAGTGAGGACTCGAAAATATTAATAGAGTGAGGA
CTCGAAAATATTAATGGCCGGCCCAGATCCGCCAGGCGTGTATATATAGCGTGGATGGCCAGGCAACTTT
AGTGCTGACACATACAGGCATATATATATGTGTGCGACGACACATGATCATATGGCATGCATGTGCTCTG
TATGTATATAAAACTCTTGTTTTCTTCTTTTCTCTAAATATTCTTTCCTTATACATTAGGACCTTTGCAG
CATAAATTACTATACTTCTATAGACACACAAACACAAATACACACACTGTTTAAACAAAAAATGGGCGAG
GAGGATAACATGGCCTCTCTCCCAGCGACACATGAGTTACACATCTTTGGCTCCATCAACGGTGTGGACT
TTGACATGGTGGGTCAGGGCACCGGCAATCCAAATGATGGTTATGAGGAGTTAAACCTGAAGTCCACCAA
GGGTGACCTCCAGTTCTCCCCCTGGATTCTGGTCCCTCATATCGGGTATGGCTTCCATCAGTACCTGCCC
TACCCTGACGGGATGTCGCCTTTCCAGGCCGCCATGGTAGATGGCTCCGGATACCAAGTCCATCGCACAA
TGCAGTTTGAAGATGGTGCCTCCCTTACTGTTAACTACCGCTACACCTACGAGGGAAGCCACATCAAAGG
AGAGGCCCAGGTGAAGGGGACTGGTTTCCCTGCTGACGGTCCTGTGATGACCAACTCGCTGACCGCTGCG
GACTGGTGCAGGTCGAAGAAGACTTACCCCAACGACAAAACCATCATCAGTACCTTTAAGTGGAGTTACA
CCACTGGAAATGGCAAGCGCTACCGGAGCACTGCGCGGACCACCTACACCTTTGCCAAGCCAATGGCGGC
TAACTATCTGAAGAACCAGCCGATGTACGTGTTCCGTAAGACGGAGCTCAAGCACTCCAAGACCGAGCTC
AACTTCAAGGAGTGGCAAAAGGCCTTTACCGATGTGATGGGCATGGACGAGCTGTACAAGTAAGGCGCGC
CACTTCTAAATAAGCGAATTTCTTATGATTTATGATTTTTATTATTAAATAAGTTATAAAAAAAATAAGT
GTATACAAATTTTAAAGTGACTCTTAGGTTTTAAAACGAAAATTCTTATTCTTGAGTAACTCTTTCCTGT
AGGTCAGGTTGCTTTCTCAGGTATAGTATGAGGTCGCTCTTATTGACCACACCTCTACCGGCAGATCCGC
TAGGGATAACAGGGTAATATAGATCTGTTTAGCTTGCCTCGTCCCCGCCGGGTCACCCGGCCAGCGACAT
GGAGGCCCAGAATACCCTCCTTGACAGTCTTGACGTGCGCAGCTCAGGGGCATGATGTGACTGTCGCCCG
TACATTTAGCCCATACATCCCCATGTATAATCATTTGCATCCATACATTTTGATGGCCGCACGGCGCGAA
GCAAAAATTACGGCTCCTCGCTGCAGACCTGCGAGCAGGGAAACGCTCCCCTCACAGACGCGTTGAATTG
TCCCCACGCCGCGCCCCTGTAGAGAAATATAAAAGGTTAGGATTTGCCACTGAGGTTCTTCTTTCATATA
CTTCCTTTTAAAATCTTGCTAGGATACAGTTCTCACATCACATCCGAACATCAATTGAAACAACCATGGG
TACCACTCTTGACGACACGGCTTACCGGTACCGCACCAGTGTCCCGGGGGACGCCGAGGCCATCGAGGCA
CTGGATGGGTCCTTCACCACCGACACCGTCTTCCGCGTCACCGCCACCGGGGACGGCTTCACCCTGCGGG
AGGTGCCGGTGGACCCGCCCCTGACCAAGGTGTTCCCCGACGACGAATCGGACGACGAATCGGACGACGG
GGAGGACGGCGACCCGGACTCCCGGACGTTCGTCGCGTACGGGGACGACGGCGACCTGGCGGGCTTCGTG
GTCGTCTCGTACTCCGGCTGGAACCGCCGGCTGACCGTCGAGGACATCGAGGTCGCCCCGGAGCACCGGG
GGCACGGGGTCGGGCGCGCGTTGATGGGGCTCGCGACGGAGTTCGCCCGCGAGCGGGGCGCCGGGCACCT
CTGGCTGGAGGTCACCAACGTCAACGCACCGGCGATCCACGCGTACCGGCGGATGGGGTTCACCCTCTGC
GGCCTGGACACCGCCCTGTACGACGGCACCGCCTCGGACGGCGAGCAGGCGCTCTACATGAGCATGCCCT
GCCCCTAAAGATCTTCAGTACTGACAATAAAAAGATTCTTGTTTTCAAGAACTTGTCATTTGTATAGTTT
TTTTATATTGTAGTTGTTCTATTTTAATCAAATGTTAGCGTGATTTATATTTTTTTTCGCCTCGACATCA
TCTGCCCAGATGCGAAGTTAAGTGCGCAGAAAGTAATATCATGCGTCAATCGTATGTGAATGCTGGTCGC
TATACTGCTGTCGATTCGATACTAACGCCGCCATCCAGTGTCGAAAACGAGCTCGAATTCCTGGGGGAAC
AACTTCACAGAATGTTTTGTCATATTGTCGAAGTGGTCACAAAACAAGAGAAGTTCCGCCAATTATAAAA
AGGGAACCCGTATATTTCAGCTTCACGGATGATTTCCAGGGTGAGAGTACTGTATATGGGCTTACGATAG
AAGGCCATAAAAATTTCTTGCTTGGCAACAAAATAGAAGTGAAATCATGTCGAGGCTGCTGTGTGGGAGA
ACAGCATAAAATATCACAAAAAAAGAATCTAAAACACTGTGTTGCTTGTCCCAGAAAGGGAATCAAGTAT
TTTTATAAAGATTGGAGTGGTAAAAATCGAGTATGTGCTAGATGCTATGGAAGATACAAATTCAGCGGTC
ATCACTGTATAAATTGCAAGTATGTACCAGAAGCACGTGAAGTGAAAAAGGCAAAAGACAAAGGCGAAAA
ATTGGGCATTACGCCCGAAGGTTTGCCAGTTAAAGGACCAGAGTGTATAAAATGTGGCGGAATCTTACAG
TGCGGCCGCTCTAGAACTAGTGGATCGATCCCCAATTCGCCCTATAGTGAGTCGTATTACAATTCACTGG
CCGTCGTTTTACAACGTCGTGACTGGGAAAACCCTGGCGTTACCCAACTTAATCGCCTTGCAGCACATCC
CCCTTTCGCCAGCTGGCGTAATAGCGAAGAGGCCCGCACCGATCGCCCTTCCCAACAGTTGCGCAGCCTG
AATGGCGAATGGCGCCTGATGCGGTATTTTCTCCTTACGCATCTGTGCGGTATTTCACACCGCATA
[95 nt withheld, positions 7487-7581]
T
[46 nt withheld, positions 7583-7628]
C
[63 nt withheld, positions 7630-7692]
CCTTTGACGTTGGAGTCCACGTTCTTT
[37 nt withheld, positions 7720-7756]
ACTCTATCTCGGGCTATTCTTTTGATTTATAAGGGATTTTGCCGATTTCGGTCTATTGGTTAAAAAATGA
GCTGATTTAACAAAAATTTAACGCGAATTTTAACAAAATATTAACGTTTACAATTTTATGGTGCACTCTC
AGTACAATCTGCTCTGATGCCGCATAGTTAAGCCAGCCCCGACACCCGCCAACACCCGCTGACGCGCCCT
GACGGGCTTGTCTGCTCCCGGCATCCGCTTACAGACAAGCTGTGACCGTCTCCGGGAGCTGCATGTGTCA
GAGGTTTTCACCGTCATCACCGAAACGCGCGAGACGAAAGGGCCTCGTGATACGCCTATTTTTATAGGTT
AATGTCATGATAATAATGGTTTCTTAGACGTCAGGTGGCACTTTTCGGGGAAATGTGCGCGGAACCCCTA
TTTGTTTATTTTTCTAAATACATTCAAATATGTATCCGCTCATGAGACAATAACCCTGATAAATGCTTCA
ATAATATTGAAAAAGGAAGAGTATGAGTATTCAACATTTCCGTGTCGCCCTTATTCCCTTTTTTGCGGCA
TTTTGCCTTCCTGTTTTTGCTCACCCAGAAACGCTGGTGAAAGTAAAAGATGCTGAAGATCAGTTGGGTG
CACGAGTGGGTTACATCGAACTGGATCTCAACAGCGGTAAGATCCTTGAGAGTTTTCGCCCCGAAGAACG
TTTTCCAATGATGAGCACTTTTAAAGTTCTGCTATGTGGCGCGGTATTATCCCGTATTGACGCCGGGCAA
GAGCAACTCGGTCGCCGCATACACTATTCTCAGAATGACTTGGTTGAGTACTCACCAGTCACAGAAAAGC
ATCTTACGGATGGCATGACAGTAAGAGAATTATGCAGTGCTGCCATAACCATGAGTGATAACACTGCGGC
CAACTTACTTCTGACAACGATCGGAGGACCGAAGGAGCTAACCGCTTTTTTGCACAACATGGGGGATCAT
GTAACTCGCCTTGATCGTTGGGAACCGGAGCTGAATGAAGCCATACCAAACGACGAGCGTGACACCACGA
TGCCTGTAGCAATGGCAACAACGTTGCGCAAACTATTAACTGGCGAACTACTTACTCTAGCTTCCCGGCA
ACAATTAATAGACTGGATGGAGGCGGATAAAGTTGCAGGACCACTTCTGCGCTCGGCCCTTCCGGCTGGC
TGGTTTATTGCTGATAAATCTGGAGCCGGTGAGCGTGGGTCTCGCGGTATCATTGCAGCACTGGGGCCAG
ATGGTAAGCCCTCCCGTATCGTAGTTATCTACACGACGGGGAGTCAGGCAACTATGGATGAACGAAATAG
ACAGATCGCTGAGATAGGTGCCTCACTGATTAAGCATTGGTAACTGTCAGACCAAGTTTACTCATATATA
CTTTAGATTGATTTAAAACTTCATTTTTAATTTAAAAGGATCTAGGTGAAGATCCTTTTTGATAATCTCA
TGACCAAAATCCCTTAACGTGAGTTTTCGTTCCACTGAGCGTCAGACCCCGTAGAAAAGATCAAAGGATC
TTCTTGAGATCCTTTTTTTCTGCGCGTAATCTGCTGCTTGCAAACAAAAAAACCACCGCTACCAGCGGTG
GTTTGTTTGCCGGATCAAGAGCTACCAACTCTTTTTCCGAAGGTAACTGGCTTCAGCAGAGCGCAGATAC
CAAATACTGTTCTTCTAGTGTAGCCGTAGTTAGGCCACCACTTCAAGAACTCTGTAGCACCGCCTACATA
CCTCGCTCTGCTAATCCTGTTACCAGTGGCTGCTGCCAGTGGCGATAAGTCGTGTCTTACCGGGTTGGAC
TCAAGACGATAGTTACCGGATAAGGCGCAGCGGTCGGGCTGAACGGGGGGTTCGTGCACACAGCCCAGCT
TGGAGCGAACGACCTACACCGAACTGAGATACCTACAGCGTGAGCTATGAGAAAGCGCCACGCTTCCCGA
AGGGAGAAAGGCGGACAGGTATCCGGTAAGCGGCAGGGTCGGAACAGGAGAGCGCACGAGGGAGCTTCCA
GGGGGAAACGCCTGGTATCTTTATAGTCCTGTCGGGTTTCGCCACCTCTGACTTGAGCGTCGATTTTTGT
GATGCTCGTCAGGGGGGCGGAGCCTATGGAAAAACGCCAGCAACGCGGCCTTTTTACGGTTCCTGGCCTT
TTGCTGGCCTTTTGCTCACATGTTCTTTCCTGCGTTATCCCCTGATTCTGTGGATAACCGTATTACCGCC
TTTGAGTGAGCTGATACCGCTCGCCGCAGCCGAACGACCGAGCGCAGCGAGTCAGTGAGCGAGGAAGCGG
AAGAGCGCCCAATACGCAAACCGCCTCTCCCCGCGCGTTGGCCGATTCATTAATGCAGCTGGCACGACAG
GTTTCCCGACTGGAAAGCGGGCAGTGAGCGCAACGCAATTAATGTGAGTTAGCTCACTCATTAGGCACCC
CAGGCTTTACACTTTATGCTTCCGCGGCTCGTATGTTGTGTGGAA
Features (pLannotate 1.2.2; 31 found; start..end, strand, type, name):
      1..17      +  protein_bind   lac operator: The lac repressor binds to the lac operator to inhibit transcription in E. coli. This inhibition can be relieved by adding lactose or isopropyl-β-D-thiogalactopyranoside (IPTG). lac repressor encoded by lacI
   1534..1558    +  protein_bind   attB1: mutant version of attB; recombination site for the Gateway® BP reaction BP Clonase™
   1564..2778    +  CDS            RNQ1: RNQ1_YEAST - Experimental evidence at protein level: Swiss-Prot protein existence level 1. Transferable epigenetic modifier which forms a prion responsible for the non-Mendelian trait [PIN+]. The native function of the soluble protein is unknown. From Saccharomyces cerevisiae (strain ATCC 204508 / S288c) (Baker's yeast).
   2780..2804    -  protein_bind   attB2: mutant version of attB; recombination site for the Gateway® BP reaction BP Clonase™
   2808..2835    +  misc_feature   MCS (fragment): pBluescript multiple cloning site
   2899..3132    +  CDS            VP16_HHV11 (fragment): Experimental evidence at protein level: Swiss-Prot protein existence level 1. May play a role in the aggregation of tegument proteins around nucleocapsids during virus morphogenesis. From Human herpesvirus 1 (strain 17) (HHV-1) (Human herpes simplex virus 1).
   3466..3488    +  CDS            3xHA (fragment): three tandem HA epitope tags
   3496..3518    +  CDS            3xHA (fragment): three tandem HA epitope tags
   3625..3651    +  CDS            HA: HA (human influenza hemagglutinin) epitope tag
   3916..4047    +  rep_origin     M13 ori (fragment): M13 bacteriophage origin of replication; arrow indicates direction of (+) strand synthesis
   4048..4065    -  misc_feature   bom (fragment): basis of mobility region from pBR322
   4544..5243    +  CDS            mNeonGreen (fragment): bright monomeric yellow-green fluorescent protein derived from LanYFP (Shaner et al., 2013)
   5264..5451    +  terminator     ADH1 terminator: S. cerevisiae ADH1; transcription terminator for the S. cerevisiae alcohol dehydrogenase 1 (ADH1) gene
   5526..5861    +  promoter       TEF promoter: Ashbya gossypii TEF promoter
   5882..6446    +  CDS            NrsR (fragment): nourseothricin acetyltransferase; Streptomyces noursei nat1; confers resistance to nourseothricin
   6460..6657    +  terminator     TEF terminator: Ashbya gossypii TEF terminator
   6707..7210    +  CDS            HO (fragment): HO_YEAST - Experimental evidence at protein level: Swiss-Prot protein existence level 1. Initiation of mating type interconversion. This protein is a site-specific endonuclease that cleaves a site in the mat locus on chromosome III. The double-strand break is followed by a unidirectional gene conversion event that replaces the information at the mat locus by information copied from either of the two homologous loci (HMR and HML) that reside at the extremity of the chromosome III. Endonuclease expression takes place in late G1 just before cells enter S phase. From Saccharomyces cerevisiae (stra
   7212..7236    +  misc_feature   MCS (fragment): pBluescript multiple cloning site
   7251..7269    -  promoter       T7 promoter: promoter for bacteriophage T7 RNA polymerase
   7272..7429    +  CDS            lacZα (fragment): LacZα fragment of β-galactosidase; lacZ fragment
   7435..7486    -  misc_feature   bom (fragment): basis of mobility region from pBR322
   7505..7661    +  rep_origin     f1 ori (fragment) (sequence partly withheld): f1 bacteriophage origin of replication; arrow indicates direction of (+) strand synthesis
   7661..7882    +  rep_origin     M13 ori (fragment) (sequence partly withheld): M13 bacteriophage origin of replication; arrow indicates direction of (+) strand synthesis
   7883..7932    -  misc_feature   bom (fragment): basis of mobility region from pBR322
   8034..8069    -  CDS            rop (fragment): Rop protein, which maintains plasmids at low copy number; rop
   8164..8268    +  promoter       AmpR promoter: bla
   8269..9129    +  CDS            AmpR: β-lactamase; bla; confers resistance to ampicillin, carbenicillin, and related antibiotics
   9300..9888    +  rep_origin     ori: high-copy-number ColE1/pMB1/pBR322/pUC origin of replication
  10071..10163   +  CDS            lacI (fragment): lac repressor; lacI; The lac repressor binds to the lac operator to inhibit transcription in E. coli. This inhibition can be relieved by adding lactose or isopropyl-β-D-thiogalactopyranoside (IPTG).
  10176..10197   +  protein_bind   CAP binding site: CAP binding activates transcription in the presence of cAMP. E. coli catabolite activator protein
  10212..10230   +  promoter       lac UV5 promoter (fragment): E. coli lac promoter with an "up" mutation
