[The description below was written by a language model from this plasmid's Addgene catalogue record and pLannotate feature annotations shown in this document.]
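Description:
pGAN201 is a yeast integrating vector of about 10.3 kb that carries the yTRAP (yeast transcriptional reporting of aggregating proteins) sensor for Rnq1, the S. cerevisiae protein whose prion form underlies the [RNQ+]/[PIN+] state. It was made by a Gateway LR reaction between an RNQ1 entry clone and the destination backbone pGAN147. In E. coli it is maintained by a high-copy ColE1/pUC-type origin with ampicillin resistance (AmpR); fragments of f1/M13 origin, lacZα and pBluescript polylinker are remnants of the cloning backbone. No yeast replication origin is annotated. Instead, the plasmid is linearised with NotI and integrated at the HO locus, consistent with the annotated HO homology fragment. Integrants are selected with nourseothricin through a nat1 acetyltransferase cassette flanked by the Ashbya gossypii TEF promoter and terminator.

The sensor has two parts. The full RNQ1 coding sequence lies between attB1 and attB2 and is listed as driven by the SUP35 promoter, although that promoter is not annotated in the feature table. Downstream of RNQ1 are a VP16 activation-domain fragment and HA epitope tags, indicating an Rnq1 fusion to a synthetic transcriptional activator. The DNA-binding component of that activator is not identified in the annotations. The second part is an mNeonGreen reporter ending in the ADH1 terminator; its promoter is likewise unannotated. The expected logic of such a design is that soluble fusion protein activates the reporter, while sequestration into Rnq1 aggregates lowers the fluorescence. The construct is described as the basic sensor for detecting Rnq1 aggregation and prion status in living yeast.
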