Addgene plasmid #129204: pGAN201
Purpose: yTRAP sensor of [RNQ+], detects aggregation of Rnq1
Depositing lab: Ahmad Khalil. Depositing organization: Boston University Main Campus. Publication: A Genetic Tool to Track Protein Aggregates and Control Prion Inheritance. Newby GA, Kiriakov S, Hallacli E, Kayatekin C, Tsvetkov P, Mancuso CP, Bonner JM, Hesse WR, Chakrabortee S, Manogaran AL, Liebman SW, Lindquist S, Khalil AS. Cell. 2017 Nov 2;171(4):966-979.e18. doi: 10.1016/j.cell.2017.09.041. Epub 2017 Oct 19. PubMed 29056345.
Backbone
  Vector backbone: pGAN147
  Backbone manufacturer: Gregory Newby
  Backbone size w/o insert (bp): 8600
  Total vector size (bp): 10259
  Modifications to backbone: LR reaction with pENTR-Rnq1
  Vector type: Yeast Expression, Synthetic Biology
  Selectable markers: Nourseothricin
Growth in bacteria
  Bacterial resistance: Ampicillin, 100 μg/mL
  Growth temperature: 37°C
  Growth strain: DH5alpha
  Copy number: High Copy
Gene/Insert
  Gene/Insert name: RNQ1 (alt name: YCL028W)
  Species: S. cerevisiae (budding yeast), Synthetic
  Insert size (bp): 4000
  GenBank ID: NM_001178673.1
  Entrez Gene: RNQ1 (a.k.a. YCL028W)
  Promoter: SUP35
  Cloning method: Gateway Cloning
  Sequencing primers: 5′ Unknown; 3′ Unknown
Terms and licenses: Academic/Nonprofit Terms; Industry Terms: Not Available to Industry
Depositor comments: This is the basic yTRAP sensor to sense aggregation of Rnq1 or [RNQ+]. It should be linearized with NotI-HF enzyme prior to integration into the yeast genome. The sensor integrates into the HO locus, and can be selected for using nourseothricin.
How to cite: pGAN201 was a gift from Ahmad Khalil (Addgene plasmid # 129204 ; http://n2t.net/addgene:129204 ; RRID:Addgene_129204)
